>Addgene plasmid #31003 | pNI8 | depositor full sequence | sequence record 14231 | Author sequence
CTGCATTAATGAATCGGCCAACGCGCGGGGAGAGGCGGTTTGCGTATTGGGCGCTCTTCCGCTTCCTCGC
TCACTGACTCGCTGCGCTCGGTCGTTCGGCTGCGGCGAGCGGTATCAGCTCACTCAAAGGCGGTAATACG
GTTATCCACAGAATCAGGGGATAACGCAGGAAAGAACATGAATTAATTCTCATGTTTGACAGCTTATCAT
CGATTAGCTTTAATGCGGTAGTTTATCACAGTTAAATTGCTAACGCAGTCAGGCACCGTGTATGAAATCT
AACAATGCGCTCATCGTCATCCTCGGCACCGTCACCCTGGATGCTGTAGGCATAGGCTTGGTTATGCCGG
TACTGCCGGGCCTCTTGCGGGATATCGTCCATTCCGACAGCATCGCCAGTCACTATGGCGTGCTGCTAGC
GCTATATGCGTTGATGCAATTTCTATGCGCACCCGTTCTCGGAGCACTGTCCGACCGCTTTGGCCGCCGC
CCAGTCCTGCTCGCTTCGCTACTTGGAGCCACTATCGACTACGCGATCATGGCGACCACACCCGTCCTGT
GGATTCTCTACGCCGGACGCATCGTGGCCGGCATCACCGGCGCCACAGGTGCGGTTGCTGGCGCCTATAT
CGCCGACATCACCGATGGGGAAGATCGGGCTCGCCACTTCGGGCTCATGAGCGCTTGTTTCGGCGTGGGT
ATGGTGGCAGGCCCCGTGGCCGGGGGACTGTTGGGCGCCATCTCCTTACATGCACCATTCCTTGCGGCGG
CGGTGCTCAACGGCCTCAACCTACTACTGGGCTGCTTCCTAATGCAGGAGTCGCATAAGGGAGAGCGCCG
ACCCATGCCCTTGAGAGCCTTCAACCCAGTCAGCTCCTTCCGGTGGGCGCGGGGCATGACTATCGTCGCC
GCACTTATGACTGTCTTCTTTATCATGCAACTCGTAGGACAGGTGCCGGCAGCGCTCTGGGTCATTTTCG
GCGAGGACCGCTTTCGCTGGAGCGCGACGATGATCGGCCTGTCGCTTGCGGTATTCGGAATCTTGCACGC
CCTCGCTCAAGCCTTCGTCACTGGTCCCGCCACCAAACGTTTCGGCGAGAAGCAGGCCATTATCGCCGGC
ATGGCGGCCGACGCGCTGGGCTACGTCTTGCTGGCGTTCGCGACGCGAGGCTGGATGGCCTTCCCCATTA
TGATTCTTCTCGCTTCCGGCGGCATCGGGATGCCCGCGTTGCAGGCCATGCTGTCCAGGCAGGTAGATGA
CGACCATCAGGGACAGCTTCAAGGATCGCTCGCGGCTCTTACCAGCCTAACTTCGATCATTGGACCGCTG
ATCGTCACGGCGATTTATGCCGCCTCGGCGAGCACATGGAACGGGTTGGCATGGATTGTAGGCGCCGCCC
TATACCTTGTCTGCCTCCCCGCGTTGCGTCGCGGTGCATGGAGCCGGGCCACCTCGACCTGAATGGAAGC
CGGCGGCACCTCGCTAACGGATTCACCACTCCAAGAATTGGAGCCAATCAATTCTTGCGGAGAACTGTGA
ATGCGCAAACCAACCCTTGATCGGGGAAGAACAGTATGTCGAGCTATTTTTTGACTTACTGGGGATCAAG
CCTGATTGGGAGAAAATAAAATATCCCCTATAGTGAGTCGTATTACATGGTCATAGCTGTTTCCTGGCAG
CTCTGGCCCGTGTCTCAAAATCTCTGATGTTACATTGCACAAGATAAAAATATATCATCATGCCTCCTCT
AGAGGTCTCCGAAACGGTGCAGCGGCTGTTGCCGGTGCTGTGCCAGGACCATGGCCTGACCCCGGACCAA
GTGGTGGCTATCGCCAGCAACATTGGCGGCAAGCAAGCGCTCGAAGAGACCCTCGAGCCACCCATGACCA
AAATCCCTTAACGTGAGTTACGCGTCGTTCCACTGAGCGTCAGACCCCGTAGAAAAGATCAAAGGATCTT
CTTGAGATCCTTTTTTTCTGCGCGTAATCTGCTGCTTGCAAACAAAAAAACCACCGCTACCAGCGGTGGT
TTGTTTGCCGGATCAAGAGCTACCAACTCTTTTTCCGAAGGTAACTGGCTTCAGCAGAGCGCAGATACCA
AATACTGTTCTTCTAGTGTAGCCGTAGTTAGGCCACCACTTCAAGAACTCTGTAGCACCGCCTACATACC
TCGCTCTGCTAATCCTGTTACCAGTGGCTGCTGCCAGTGGCGATAAGTCGTGTCTTACCGGGTTGGACTC
AAGACGATAGTTACCGGATAAGGCGCAGCGGTCGGGCTGAACGGGGGGTTCGTGCACACAGCCCAGCTTG
GAGCGAACGACCTACACCGAACTGAGATACCTACAGCGTGAGCTATGAGAAAGCGCCACGCTTCCCGAAG
GGAGAAAGGCGGACAGGTATCCGGTAAGCGGCAGGGTCGGAACAGGAGAGCGCACGAGGGAGCTTCCAGG
GGGAAACGCCTGGTATCTTTATAGTCCTGTCGGGTTTCGCCACCTCTGACTTGAGCGTCGATTTTTGTGA
TGCTCGTCAGGGGGGCGGAGCCTATGGAAAAACGCCAGCAACGCGGCCTTTTTACGGTTCCTGGCCTTTT
GCTGGCCTTTTGCTCACATGTTCTTTCCTGCGTTATCCCCTGATTCTGTGGATAACCGTATTACCGCCTT
TGAGTGAGCTGATACCGCTCGCCGCAGCCGAACGACCGAGCGCAGCGAGTCAGTGAGCGAGGAAGCGGAA
GAGCGCCCAATACGCAAACCGCCTCTCCCCGCGCGTTGGCCGATTCATTAATGCAGCTGGCACGACAGGT
TTCCCGACTGGAAAGCGGGCAGTGAGCGCAACGCAATTAATACGCGTACCGCTAGCCAGGAAGAGTTTGT
AGAAACGCAAAAAGGCCATCCGTCAGGATGGCCTTCTGCTTAGTTTGATGCCTGGCAGTTTATGGCGGGC
GTCCTGCCCGCCACCCTCCGGGCCGTTGCTTCACAACGTTCAAATCCGCTCCCGGCGGATTTGTCCTACT
CAGGAGAGCGTTCACCGACAAACAACAGATAAAACGAAAGGCCCAGTCTTCCGACTGAGCCTTTCGTTTT
ATTTGATGCCTGGCAGTTCCCTACTCTCGCGTT
Features (pLannotate 1.2.2; 10 found; start..end, strand, type, name):
      1..54      -  CDS            lacI (fragment): lac repressor; lacI; The lac repressor binds to the lac operator to inhibit transcription in E. coli. This inhibition can be relieved by adding lactose or isopropyl-β-D-thiogalactopyranoside (IPTG).
     56..180     -  rep_origin     RSF ori (fragment): Plasmids containing the RSF 1030 origin of replication can be propagated in E. coli cells that contain additional plasmids with compatible origins.
    196..224     +  promoter       tet promoter: E. coli promoter for tetracycline efflux protein gene
    272..1462    +  CDS            TcR: tetracycline efflux protein; tet; confers resistance to tetracycline
   1560..1634    +  CDS            KanR (fragment): aminoglycoside phosphotransferase; aphA-3; confers resistance to kanamycin
   1637..1655    -  promoter       T7 promoter: promoter for bacteriophage T7 RNA polymerase
   1962..2550    +  rep_origin     ori: high-copy-number ColE1/pMB1/pBR322/pUC origin of replication
   2733..2825    +  CDS            lacI (fragment): lac repressor; lacI; The lac repressor binds to the lac operator to inhibit transcription in E. coli. This inhibition can be relieved by adding lactose or isopropyl-β-D-thiogalactopyranoside (IPTG).
   2880..2907    -  terminator     rrnB T2 terminator: transcription terminator T2 from the E. coli rrnB gene
   3039..3082    +  terminator     rrnB T1 terminator: Escherichia coli rrnB; transcription terminator T1 from the E. coli rrnB gene
