[The description below was written by a language model from this plasmid's Addgene catalogue record and pLannotate feature annotations shown in this document.]
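Description:
pNI8 is a small bacterial module plasmid from a Golden Gate toolkit for assembling custom TALENs and other TAL effector-based DNA-targeting constructs. It is built on the pTC14 backbone (about 3.0 kb) and carries a single 118 bp TAL effector repeat, "repeat NI8", derived from Xanthomonas oryzae and cloned between XbaI and XhoI sites that both remain intact. By the naming convention of such kits, NI denotes the repeat-variable diresidue, which in the TAL code preferentially recognises adenine, and the number most likely indicates the position the module occupies in an ordered repeat array. The record itself does not spell this out, nor does it name the type IIS sites used to release the module.

The plasmid is maintained in E. coli at high copy through a ColE1/pUC-type origin and is selected with tetracycline, conferred by a complete tetracycline efflux gene (TcR) driven by its own tet promoter. The automated annotation of the 3,113 nt depositor sequence does not mark the repeat insert. It otherwise finds only backbone remnants: short fragments of lacI, KanR and an RSF origin, which are too small to be functional, together with a T7 promoter and rrnB T1 and T2 terminators, which typically insulate a cloning region from read-through transcription. No expression cassette for the repeat is evident, consistent with its role as a storage and donor vector rather than an expression construct. It is typically combined with other repeat modules to build arrays of defined DNA-binding specificity, which are then moved into final TALEN or TAL effector backbones.
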