Addgene plasmid #31003: pNI8
Depositing lab: Adam Bogdanove & Daniel Voytas. Depositing organization: University of Minnesota. Publication: Efficient design and assembly of custom TALEN and other TAL effector-based constructs for DNA targeting. Cermak T, Doyle EL, Christian M, Wang L, Zhang Y, Schmidt C, Baller JA, Somia NV, Bogdanove AJ, Voytas DF. Nucleic Acids Res. 2011 Jul;39(12):e82. doi: 10.1093/nar/gkr218 PubMed 21493687.
Backbone
  Vector backbone: pTC14
  Backbone size w/o insert (bp): 2989
Growth in bacteria
  Bacterial resistance: Tetracycline, 10 μg/mL
  Growth temperature: 37°C
  Growth strain: DH5alpha
  Growth instructions: DH10B/LB+antibiotics
  Copy number: High Copy
Gene/Insert
  Gene/Insert name: repeat NI8
  Species: Xanthamonas oryzae
  Insert size (bp): 118
  Cloning method: Restriction Enzyme; 5′ cloning site XbaI (not destroyed); 3′ cloning site XhoI (not destroyed)
  Sequencing primers: 5′ pTC14_F2 (caagcctgattgggagaaaa)
Terms and licenses: Academic/Nonprofit Terms; Industry Terms: Not Available to Industry
How to cite: pNI8 was a gift from Adam Bogdanove & Daniel Voytas (Addgene plasmid # 31003 ; http://n2t.net/addgene:31003 ; RRID:Addgene_31003)
