>Addgene plasmid #31003 | pNI8 | addgene partial sequence | sequence record 35581 | 31003 with pTC14_F2 (caagcctgattgggagaaaa)
TCATAGCTGTTTCCTGGCAGCTCTGGCCCGTGTCTCAAAATCTCTGATGTTACATTGCACAAGATAAAAA
TATATCATCATGCCTCCTCTAGAGGTCTCCGAAACGGTGCAGCGGCTGTTGCCGGTGCTGTGCCAGGACC
ATGGCCTGACCCCGGACCAAGTGGTGGCTATCGCCAGCAACATTGGCGGCAAGCAAGCGCTCGAAGAGAC
CCTCGAGCCACCCATGACCAAAATCCCTTAACGTGAGTTACGCGTCGTTCCACTGAGCGTCAGACCCCGT
AGAAAAGATCAAAGGATCTTCTTGAGATCCTTTTTTTCTGCGCGTAATCTGCTGCTTGCAAACAAAAAAA
CCACCGCTACCAGCGGTGGTTTGTTTGCCGGATCAAGAGCTACCAACTCTTTTTCCGAAGGTAACTGGCT
TCAGCAGAGCGCAGATACCAAATACTGTTCTTCTAGTGTAGCCGTAGTTAGGCCACCACTTCAAGAACTC
TGTAGCACCGCCTACATACCTCGCTCTGCTAATCCTGTTACCAGTGGCTGCTGCCAGTGGCGATAAGTCG
TGTCTTACCGGGTTGGACTCAAGACGATAGTTACCGGATAAGGCGCAGCGGTCGGGCTGAACGGGGGGTT
CGTGCACACAGCCCAGCTTGGAGCGAACGACCTACACCGAACTGAGATACCTACAGCGTGAGCTATGAGA
AAGCGCCACGCTTCCCGAAGGGAGAAAGGCGGACAGGTATCCGGTAAGCGGCAGGGTCGGAACAGGAGAG
CGCAC
